>Addgene plasmid #51757 | GP6-bio-His | depositor full sequence | sequence record 79344 | GP6-bio-His sequence 7439 bps
GTCGACCTCCATCACGGCCTATAAGAGTGAGGGGGAGTCAGCGGAGTTCTCCTTCCCACTCAACCTTGGA
GAGGAAAGCCTGCAGGGAGAGTTGAGATGGAAGGCAGAGAAGGCTCCTTCTTCCCAGTCCTGGATCACCT
TCTCCCTAAAGAACCAAAAGGTGTCTGTGCAGAAGTCTACTAGCAACCCCAAGTTCCAGCTGTCCGAAAC
GCTCCCACTCACCCTTCAGATACCCCAGGTCTCCCTTCAGTTTGCTGGTTCTGGCAACCTGACCCTGACT
CTGGACAGAGGGATACTGTATCAGGAAGTGAACCTGGTGGTGATGAAAGTGACTCAGCCCGACAGCAACA
CTTTGACCTGTGAGGTGATGGGACCCACCTCACCCAAGATGAGACTGATCTTGAAGCAGGAGAATCAGGA
GGCCAGGGTCTCCAGGCAGGAGAAAGTGATTCAAGTGCAGGCCCCTGAAGCAGGGGTGTGGCAATGTCTA
CTGAGTGAAGGTGAAGAGGTCAAGATGGACTCCAAGATCCAGGTTTTATCCAAAGGGTTGAATTCCGGCA
GCCTGCACCACATCCTGGACGCCCAGAAGATGCTGTGGAACCACAGGGACAGGAACCTGCCTCCTCTGGC
CCCTCTGGGCCCCCACCACCATCACCACCATTGAGTCTAGACACGTGATTAATTAAGGATCCCCCGACCT
CGACCTCTGGCTAATAAAGGAAATTTATTTTCATTGCAATAGTGTGTTGGAATTTTTTGTGTCTCTCACT
CGGAAGGACATATGGGAGGGCAAATCATTTGGTCGAGATCCCTCGGAGATCTCTAGCTAGAGGATCGATC
CCCGCCCCGGACGAACTAAACCTGACTACGACATCTCTGCCCCTTCTTCGCGGGGCAGTGCATGTAATCC
CTTCAGTTGGTTGGTACAACTTGCCAACTGGGCCCTGTTCCACATGTGACACGGGGGGGGACCAAACACA
AAGGGGTTCTCTGACTGTAGTTGACATCCTTATAAATGGATGTGCACATTTGCCAACACTGAGTGGCTTT
CATCCTGGAGCAGACTTTGCAGTCTGTGGACTGCAACACAACATTGCCTTTATGTGTAACTCTTGGCTGA
AGCTCTTACACCAATGCTGGGGGACATGTACCTCCCAGGGGCCCAGGAAGACTACGGGAGGCTACACCAA
CGTCAATCAGAGGGGCCTGTGTAGCTACCGATAAGCGGACCCTCAAGAGGGCATTAGCAATAGTGTTTAT
AAGGCCCCCTTGTTAACCCTAAACGGGTAGCATATGCTTCCCGGGTAGTAGTATATACTATCCAGACTAA
CCCTAATTCAATAGCATATGTTACCCAACGGGAAGCATATGCTATCGAATTAGGGTTAGTAAAAGGGTCC
TAAGGAACAGCGATATCTCCCACCCCATGAGCTGTCACGGTTTTATTTACATGGGGTCAGGATTCCACGA
GGGTAGTGAACCATTTTAGTCACAAGGGCAGTGGCTGAAGATCAAGGAGCGGGCAGTGAACTCTCCTGAA
TCTTCGCCTGCTTCTTCATTCTCCTTCGTTTAGCTAATAGAATAACTGCTGAGTTGTGAACAGTAAGGTG
TATGTGAGGTGCTCGAAAACAAGGTTTCAGGTGACGCCCCCAGAATAAAATTTGGACGGGGGGTTCAGTG
GTGGCATTGTGCTATGACACCAATATAACCCTCACAAACCCCTTGGGCAATAAATACTAGTGTAGGAATG
AAACATTCTGAATATCTTTAACAATAGAAATCCATGGGGTGGGGACAAGCCGTAAAGACTGGATGTCCAT
CTCACACGAATTTATGGCTATGGGCAACACATAATCCTAGTGCAATATGATACTGGGGTTATTAAGATGT
GTCCCAGGCAGGGACCAAGACAGGTGAACCATGTTGTTACACTCTATTTGTAACAAGGGGAAAGAGAGTG
GACGCCGACAGCAGCGGACTCCACTGGTTGTCTCTAACACCCCCGAAAATTAAACGGGGCTCCACGCCAA
TGGGGCCCATAAACAAAGACAAGTGGCCACTCTTTTTTTTGAAATTGTGGAGTGGGGGCACGCGTCAGCC
CCCACACGCCGCCCTGCGGTTTTGGACTGTAAAATAAGGGTGTAATAACTTGGCTGATTGTAACCCCGCT
AACCACTGCGGTCAAACCACTTGCCCACAAAACCACTAATGGCACCCCGGGGAATACCTGCATAAGTAGG
TGGGCGGGCCAAGATAGGGGCGCGATTGCTGCGATCTGGAGGACAAATTACACACACTTGCGCCTGAGCG
CCAAGCACAGGGTTGTTGGTCCTCATATTCACGAGGTCGCTGAGAGCACGGTGGGCTAATGTTGCCATGG
GTAGCATATACTACCCAAATATCTGGATAGCATATGCTATCCTAATCTATATCTGGGTAGCATAGGCTAT
CCTAATCTATATCTGGGTAGCATATGCTATCCTAATCTATATCTGGGTAGTATATGCTATCCTAATTTAT
ATCTGGGTAGCATAGGCTATCCTAATCTATATCTGGGTAGCATATGCTATCCTAATCTATATCTGGGTAG
TATATGCTATCCTAATCTGTATCCGGGTAGCATATGCTATCCTAATAGAGATTAGGGTAGTATATGCTAT
CCTAATTTATATCTGGGTAGCATATACTACCCAAATATCTGGATAGCATATGCTATCCTAATCTATATCT
GGGTAGCATATGCTATCCTAATCTATATCTGGGTAGCATAGGCTATCCTAATCTATATCTGGGTAGCATA
TGCTATCCTAATCTATATCTGGGTAGTATATGCTATCCTAATTTATATCTGGGTAGCATAGGCTATCCTA
ATCTATATCTGGGTAGCATATGCTATCCTAATCTATATCTGGGTAGTATATGCTATCCTAATCTGTATCC
GGGTAGCATATGCTATCCTCATGATAAGCTGTCAAACATGAGAATTTTCTTGAAGACGAAAGGGCCTCGT
GATACGCCTATTTTTATAGGTTAATGTCATGATAATAATGGTTTCTTAGACGTCAGGTGGCACTTTTCGG
GGAAATGTGCGCGGAACCCCTATTTGTTTATTTTTCTAAATACATTCAAATATGTATCCGCTCATGAGAC
AATAACCCTGATAAATGCTTCAATAATATTGAAAAAGGAAGAGTATGAGTATTCAACATTTCCGTGTCGC
CCTTATTCCCTTTTTTGCGGCATTTTGCCTTCCTGTTTTTGCTCACCCAGAAACGCTGGTGAAAGTAAAA
GATGCTGAAGATCAGTTGGGTGCACGAGTGGGTTACATCGAACTGGATCTCAACAGCGGTAAGATCCTTG
AGAGTTTTCGCCCCGAAGAACGTTTTCCAATGATGAGCACTTTTAAAGTTCTGCTATGTGGCGCGGTATT
ATCCCGTGTTGACGCCGGGCAAGAGCAACTCGGTCGCCGCATACACTATTCTCAGAATGACTTGGTTGAG
TACTCACCAGTCACAGAAAAGCATCTTACGGATGGCATGACAGTAAGAGAATTATGCAGTGCTGCCATAA
CCATGAGTGATAACACTGCGGCCAACTTACTTCTGACAACGATCGGAGGACCGAAGGAGCTAACCGCTTT
TTTGCACAACATGGGGGATCATGTAACTCGCCTTGATCGTTGGGAACCGGAGCTGAATGAAGCCATACCA
AACGACGAGCGTGACACCACGATGCCTGCAGCAATGGCAACAACGTTGCGCAAACTATTAACTGGCGAAC
TACTTACTCTAGCTTCCCGGCAACAATTAATAGACTGGATGGAGGCGGATAAAGTTGCAGGACCACTTCT
GCGCTCGGCCCTTCCGGCTGGCTGGTTTATTGCTGATAAATCTGGAGCCGGTGAGCGTGGGTCTCGCGGT
ATCATTGCAGCACTGGGGCCAGATGGTAAGCCCTCCCGTATCGTAGTTATCTACACGACGGGGAGTCAGG
CAACTATGGATGAACGAAATAGACAGATCGCTGAGATAGGTGCCTCACTGATTAAGCATTGGTAACTGTC
AGACCAAGTTTACTCATATATACTTTAGATTGATTTAAAACTTCATTTTTAATTTAAAAGGATCTAGGTG
AAGATCCTTTTTGATAATCTCATGACCAAAATCCCTTAACGTGAGTTTTCGTTCCACTGAGCGTCAGACC
CCGTAGAAAAGATCAAAGGATCTTCTTGAGATCCTTTTTTTCTGCGCGTAATCTGCTGCTTGCAAACAAA
AAAACCACCGCTACCAGCGGTGGTTTGTTTGCCGGATCAAGAGCTACCAACTCTTTTTCCGAAGGTAACT
GGCTTCAGCAGAGCGCAGATACCAAATACTGTTCTTCTAGTGTAGCCGTAGTTAGGCCACCACTTCAAGA
ACTCTGTAGCACCGCCTACATACCTCGCTCTGCTAATCCTGTTACCAGTGGCTGCTGCCAGTGGCGATAA
GTCGTGTCTTACCGGGTTGGACTCAAGACGATAGTTACCGGATAAGGCGCAGCGGTCGGGCTGAACGGGG
GGTTCGTGCACACAGCCCAGCTTGGAGCGAACGACCTACACCGAACTGAGATACCTACAGCGTGAGCTAT
GAGAAAGCGCCACGCTTCCCGAAGGGAGAAAGGCGGACAGGTATCCGGTAAGCGGCAGGGTCGGAACAGG
AGAGCGCACGAGGGAGCTTCCAGGGGGAAACGCCTGGTATCTTTATAGTCCTGTCGGGTTTCGCCACCTC
TGACTTGAGCGTCGATTTTTGTGATGCTCGTCAGGGGGGCGGAGCCTATGGAAAAACGCCAGCAACGCGG
CCTTTTTACGGTTCCTGGCCTTTTGCTGGCCTTTTGCTCACATGTTCTTTCCTGCGTTATCCCCTGATTC
TGTGGATAACCGTATTACCGCCTTTGAGTGAGCTGATACCGCTCGCCGCAGCCGAACGACCGAGCGCAGC
GAGTCAGTGAGCGAGGAAGCGGAAGAGCGCCCAATACGCAAACCGCCTCTCCCCGCGCGTTGGCCGATTC
ATTAATGCAGCTGGCACGACAGGTTTCCCGACTGGAAAGCGGGCAGTGAGCGCAACGCAATTAATGTGAG
TTAGCTCACTCATTAGGCACCCCAGGCTTTACACTTTATGCTTCCGGCTCGTATGTTGTGTGGAATTGTG
AGCGGATAACAATTTCACACAGGAAACAGCTATGACCATGATTACGCCAAGCTCTAGCTAGAGGTCGACC
AATTCTCATGTTTGACAGCTTATCATCGCAGATCCGGGCAACGTTGTTGCCATTGCTGCAGGCGCAGAAC
TGGTAGGTATGGAAGATCTATACATTGAATCAATATTGGCAATTAGCCATATTAGTCATTGGTTATATAG
CATAAATCAATATTGGCTATTGGCCATTGCATACGTTGTATCTATATCATAATATGTACATTTATATTGG
CTCATGTCCAATATGACCGCCATGTTGACATTGATTATTGACTAGTTATTAATAGTAATCAATTACGGGG
TCATTAGTTCATAGCCCATATATGGAGTTCCGCGTTACATAACTTACGGTAAATGGCCCGCCTGGCTGAC
CGCCCAACGACCCCCGCCCATTGACGTCAATAATGACGTATGTTCCCATAGTAACGCCAATAGGGACTTT
CCATTGACGTCAATGGGTGGAGTATTTACGGTAAACTGCCCACTTGGCAGTACATCAAGTGTATCATATG
CCAAGTCCGCCCCCTATTGACGTCAATGACGGTAAATGGCCCGCCTGGCATTATGCCCAGTACATGACCT
TACGGGACTTTCCTACTTGGCAGTACATCTACGTATTAGTCATCGCTATTACCATGGTGATGCGGTTTTG
GCAGTACACCAATGGGCGTGGATAGCGGTTTGACTCACGGGGATTTCCAAGTCTCCACCCCATTGACGTC
AATGGGAGTTTGTTTTGGCACCAAAATCAACGGGACTTTCCAAAATGTCGTAATAACCCCGCCCCGTTGA
CGCAAATGGGCGGTAGGCGTGTACGGTGGGAGGTCTATATAAGCAGAGCTCGTTTAGTGAACCGTCAGAT
CCTCACTCTCTTCCGCATCGCTGTCTGCGAGGGCCAGCTGTTGGGCTCGCGGTTGAGGACAAACTCTTCG
CGGTCTTTCCAGTACTCTTGGATCGGAAACCCGTCGGCCTCCGAACGGTACTCCGCCACCGAGGGACCTG
AGCGAGTCCGCATCGACCGGATCGGAAAACCTCTCGAGAAAGGCGTCTAACCAGTCACAGTCGCAAGGTA
GGCTGAGCACCGTGGCGGGCGGCAGCGGGTGGCGGTCGGGGTTGTTTCTGGCGGAGGTGCTGCTGATGAT
GTAATTAAAGTAGGCGGTCTTGAGACGGCGGATGGTCGAGGTGAGGTGTGGCAGGCTTGAGATCCAGCTG
TTGGGGTGAGTACTCCCTCTCAAAAGCGGGCATTACTTCTGCGCTAAGATTGTCAGTTTCCAAAAACGAG
GAGGATTTGATATTCACCTGGCCCGATCTGGCCATACACTTGAGTGACAATGACATCCACTTTGCCTTTC
TCTCCACAGGTGTCCACTCCCAGGTCCAAGTTTAAACTGCGGCCGCCACCATGGCCCCTAGCCCCACCGC
CCTGTTCTGTCTGGGCCTGTGCCTGGGAAGAGTGCCTGCCCAGAGCGGCCCTCTGCCTAAGCCTTCTCTC
CAGGCCCTGCCTAGCAGCCTGGTGCCCCTGGAAAAGCCCGTGACCCTGAGATGCCAGGGCCCTCCCGGCG
TGGACCTGTACCGGCTGGAAAAGCTGTCCAGCAGCAGATACCAGGACCAGGCCGTGCTGTTCATCCCCGC
CATGAAGAGAAGCCTGGCCGGCAGATACCGGTGCAGCTACCAGAACGGCAGCCTGTGGTCTCTCCCTTCA
GACCAGCTGGAACTGGTCGCTACCGGCGTGTTTGCCAAGCCAAGCCTGAGCGCCCAGCCTGGACCAGCTG
TCTCTAGCGGCGGAGATGTGACCCTGCAGTGTCAGACCAGATACGGCTTCGACCAGTTCGCCCTGTACAA
AGAGGGCGACCCTGCCCCCTACAAGAACCCCGAGCGGTGGTACAGAGCCAGCTTCCCCATCATCACCGTG
ACAGCCGCTCATTCTGGAACCTACCGGTGCTACAGCTTCAGCAGCCGGGACCCTTATCTGTGGAGCGCCC
CCTCCGATCCTCTCGAGCTGGTCGTGACCGGCACCAGCGTGACCCCTAGCAGACTGCCTACCGAGCCTCC
ATCAAGTGTGGCCGAGTTTAGCGAGGCCACCGCCGAGCTGACCGTGTCCTTCACCAACAAGGTGTTCACC
ACCGAGACAAGCAGAAGCATCACCACCTCCCCCAAAGAGAGCGATTCTCCCGCCGGACCCGCCAGACAGT
ACTACACCAAGGGCGCGCC
Features (pLannotate 1.2.2; 19 found; start..end, strand, type, name):
    713..768     +  polyA_signal   β-globin poly(A) signal: rabbit β-globin polyadenylation signal (Gil and Proudfoot, 1987)
   1282..2963    -  rep_origin     oriP (fragment): Epstein-Barr virus oriP replication origin (Yates et al., 2000)
   3090..3194    +  promoter       AmpR promoter: bla
   3195..4055    +  CDS            AmpR: β-lactamase; bla; confers resistance to ampicillin, carbenicillin, and related antibiotics
   4226..4814    +  rep_origin     ori: high-copy-number ColE1/pMB1/pBR322/pUC origin of replication
   4997..5089    +  CDS            lacI (fragment): lac repressor; lacI; The lac repressor binds to the lac operator to inhibit transcription in E. coli. This inhibition can be relieved by adding lactose or isopropyl-β-D-thiogalactopyranoside (IPTG).
   5102..5123    +  protein_bind   CAP binding site: CAP binding activates transcription in the presence of cAMP. E. coli catabolite activator protein
   5138..5168    +  promoter       lac promoter: promoter for the E. coli lac operon
   5176..5192    +  protein_bind   lac operator: The lac repressor binds to the lac operator to inhibit transcription in E. coli. This inhibition can be relieved by adding lactose or isopropyl-β-D-thiogalactopyranoside (IPTG). lac repressor encoded by lacI
   5262..5278    +  promoter       tet promoter (fragment): E. coli promoter for tetracycline efflux protein gene
   5288..5313    -  CDS            bla(M) (fragment): β-lactamase lacking the signal sequence; bla(M); allows cytosolic expression of β-lactamase
   5487..5866    +  enhancer       CMV enhancer: human cytomegalovirus immediate early enhancer
   5868..6067    +  promoter       CMV promoter: human cytomegalovirus (CMV) immediate early promoter
   6135..6173    +  misc_feature   Ad SA (fragment): adenovirus major late transcript splice acceptor (Friedrich and Soriano, 1991)
   6206..6415    -  CDS            PTP (fragment): TERM_ADE02 - Experimental evidence at protein level: Swiss-Prot protein existence level 1. Protein covalently bound to the viral DNA that acts as a primer for viral genomic replication by DNA strand displacement. Assembles on the viral origin of replication in an initiation complex with viral polymerase, DBP, host NFIA and host POU2F1/OCT1. During initiation, the polymerase covalently couples the first dCTP with Ser- 580 of pTP. The terminal protein stimulates the template activity over 20 fold compared to protein-free templates. Neo-synthesized viral genomes are linked to two preterminal prot
   6446..6535    +  intron         chimeric intron (fragment): chimera between introns from adenovirus and immunoglobulin heavy chain genes
   6554..6600    +  CDS            IgH signal sequence (fragment): signal sequence from the mouse immunoglobulin heavy chain variable region
   6631..7434    +  CDS            GP6 (fragment): GPVI_HUMAN - Experimental evidence at protein level: Swiss-Prot protein existence level 1. Collagen receptor involved in collagen-induced platelet adhesion and activation. Plays a key role in platelet procoagulant activity and subsequent thrombin and fibrin formation. This procoagulant function may contribute to arterial and venous thrombus formation. The signaling pathway involves the FcR gamma-chain, the Src kinases (likely FYN or LYN) and SYK, the adapter protein LAT and leads to the activation of PLCG2. From Homo sapiens (Human).
   7432..553     +  CDS            Cd4 (fragment) (across the origin): CD4_RAT - Experimental evidence at protein level: Swiss-Prot protein existence level 1. Integral membrane glycoprotein that plays an essential role in the immune response and serves multiple functions in responses against both external and internal offenses. In T-cells, functions primarily as a coreceptor for MHC class II molecule:peptide complex. The antigens presented by class II peptides are derived from extracellular proteins while class I peptides are derived from cytosolic proteins. Interacts simultaneously with the T-cell receptor (TCR) and the MHC class II presented by antigen presenti
