[The description below was written by a language model from this plasmid's Addgene catalogue record and pLannotate feature annotations shown in this document.]
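Description:
GP6-bio-His is a mammalian expression plasmid built on the pTT3 backbone, designed to produce the extracellular region of human platelet glycoprotein VI (GP6, the platelet collagen receptor) as a soluble, tagged recombinant protein. In bacteria it is maintained through a high-copy ColE1/pUC-type origin and selected with ampicillin via the β-lactamase gene. The backbone also carries a fragment of the Epstein-Barr virus oriP element, which supports episomal retention and improved expression in cells that supply EBNA1, a typical feature of transient-expression vectors of this family. The annotation also picks up small remnants of lac regulatory sequence and other bacterial fragments that appear to be cloning vestiges.

Expression is driven by the human CMV immediate-early enhancer and promoter. This is followed by adenovirus-derived leader and splice sequences and a chimeric intron fragment that promote efficient processing of the transcript, and the unit is terminated by the rabbit β-globin polyadenylation signal. The chemically synthesised GP6 ectodomain, about 0.8 kb, sits between preserved NotI and AscI sites. It is fused in frame at its C terminus to backbone-encoded rat Cd4 domains 3 and 4, an enzymatic biotinylation sequence, a linker and a His tag. The feature table annotates the Cd4 portion, spanning the sequence origin, but not the short biotinylation and His elements. It also detects a fragment of a mouse immunoglobulin heavy-chain signal sequence just upstream of GP6, although the record does not say whether this or the native GP6 leader directs secretion.

The tags allow the protein to be purified through the His tag and, once biotinylated, captured in an oriented manner on streptavidin. This fits the associated work using a human platelet receptor protein microarray to screen for extracellular receptor-ligand interactions.
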