Addgene plasmid #51757: GP6-bio-His
Purpose: Expresses full-length Platelet glycoprotein VI precursor ectodomain in mammalian cells. C-terminal rat Cd4d3+4 tag, biotinylation sequence and His tag.
Depositing lab: Gavin Wright. Depositing organization: Wellcome Sanger Institute. Publication: A human platelet receptor protein microarray identifies FcepsilonR1alpha as an activating PEAR1 ligand. Sun Y, Vandenbriele C, Kauskot A, Verhamme P, Hoylaerts MF, Wright GJ. Mol Cell Proteomics. 2015 Feb 23. pii: mcp.M114.046946. 10.1074/mcp.M114.046946 PubMed 25713122.
Backbone
  Vector backbone: pTT3
  Backbone manufacturer: Yves Durocher, NRC
  Backbone size w/o insert (bp): 6618
  Total vector size (bp): 7439
  Modifications to backbone: Rat CD4 d3+4, enzymatic biotinylation sequence, linker and His tag (CD4d3+4-BioLHis).
  Vector type: Mammalian Expression
Growth in bacteria
  Bacterial resistance: Ampicillin, 100 μg/mL
  Growth temperature: 37°C
  Growth strain: Top10
  Copy number: High Copy
Gene/Insert
  Gene/Insert name: GP6 (alt name: Platelet glycoprotein VI precursor)
  Species: H. sapiens (human)
  Insert size (bp): 821
  Entrez Gene: GP6 (a.k.a. BDPLT11, GPIV, GPVI)
  Promoter: CMV
  Tag / fusion protein: rat CD4 d3+4 (C terminal on backbone); enzymatic biotinylation sequence (C terminal on backbone); His tag (C terminal on backbone)
  Cloning method: Restriction Enzyme; 5′ cloning site NotI (not destroyed); 3′ cloning site AscI (not destroyed)
  Sequencing primers: 5′ CMV-fwd
Resource information
  A portion of this plasmid was derived from a plasmid made by: Insert was chemically synthesised.
Terms and licenses: Academic/Nonprofit Terms; Industry Terms: Not Available to Industry
Depositor comments: Article ref 25
How to cite: GP6-bio-His was a gift from Gavin Wright (Addgene plasmid # 51757 ; http://n2t.net/addgene:51757 ; RRID:Addgene_51757)
