>Addgene plasmid #51757 | GP6-bio-His | addgene partial sequence | sequence record 93972 | pMT2-F 5'-TTGCCTTTCTCTCCACAGGT-3'
CTGCGGCCGCCACCATGGCCCCTAGCCCCACCGCCCTGTTCTGTCTGGGCCTGTGCCTGGGAAGAGTGCC
TGCCCAGAGCGGCCCTCTGCCTAAGCCTTCTCTCCAGGCCCTGCCTAGCAGCCTGGTGCCCCTGGAAAAG
CCCGTGACCCTGAGATGCCAGGGCCCTCCCGGCGTGGACCTGTACCGGCTGGAAAAGCTGTCCAGCAGCA
GATACCAGGACCAGGCCGTGCTGTTCATCCCCGCCATGAAGAGAAGCCTGGCCGGCAGATACCGGTGCAG
CTACCAGAACGGCAGCCTGTGGTCTCTCCCTTCAGACCAGCTGGAACTGGTCGCTACCGGCGTGTTTGCC
AAGCCAAGCCTGAGCGCCCAGCCTGGACCAGCTGTCTCTAGCGGCGGAGATGTGACCCTGCAGTGTCAGA
CCAGATACGGCTTCGACCAGTTCGCCCTGTACAAAGAGGGCGACCCTGCCCCCTACAAGAACCCCGAGCG
GTGGTACAGAGCCAGCTTCCCCATCATCACCGTGACAGCCGCTCATTCTGGAACCTACCGGTGCTACAGC
TTCAGCAGCCGGGACCCTTATCTGTGGAGCGCCCCCTCCGATCCTCTCGAGCTGGTCGTGACCGGCACCA
GCGTGACCCCTAGCAGACTGCCTACCGAGCCTCCATCAAGTGTGGCCGAGTTTAGCGAGGCCACCGCCGA
GCTGACCGTGTCCTTCACCAACAAGGTGTTCACCACCGAGACAAGCAGAAGCATCACCACCTCCCCCAAA
GAGAGCGATTCTCCCGCCGGACCCGCCAGACAGTACTACACCAAGGGCGCGCCGTCGACCTCCATCACGG
CCTATAAGAGTGAGGGGGAGTCAGCGGAGTTCTCCTTCCCACTCAAC
