>Addgene plasmid #51757 | GP6-bio-His | addgene partial sequence | sequence record 94104 | rb_glob_PA_term-R 5'-CCCATATGTCCTTCCGAGTG-3'
AATAAATTTCCTTTATTAGCCAGAGGTCGAGGTCGGGGGATCCTTAATTAATCACGTGTCTAGACTCAAT
GGTGGTGATGGTGGTGGGGGCCCAGAGGGGCCAGAGGAGGCAGGTTCCTGTCCCTGTGGTTCCACAGCAT
CTTCTGGGCGTCCAGGATGTGGTGCAGGCTGCCGGAATTCAACCCTTTGGATAAAACCTGGATCTTGGAG
TCCATCTTGACCTCTTCACCTTCACTCAGTAGACATTGCCACACCCCTGCTTCAGGGGCCTGCACTTGAA
TCACTTTCTCCTGCCTGGAGACCCTGGCCTCCTGATTCTCCTGCTTCAAGATCAGTCTCATCTTGGGTGA
GGTGGGTCCCATCACCTCACAGGTCAAAGTGTTGCTGTCGGGCTGAGTCACTTTCATCACCACCAGGTTC
ACTTCCTGATACAGTATCCCTCTGTCCAGAGTCAGGGTCAGGTTGCCAGAACCAGCAAACTGAAGGGAGA
CCTGGGGTATCTGAAGGGTGAGTGGGAGCGTTTCGGACAGCTGGAACTTGGGGTTGCTAGTAGACTTCTG
CACAGACACCTTTTGGTTCTTTAGGGAGAAGGTGATCCAGGACTGGGAAGAAGGAGCCTTCTCTGCCTTC
CATCTCAACTCTCCCTGCAGGCTTTCCTCTCCAAGGTTGAGTGGGAAGGAGAACTCCGCTGACTCCCCCT
CACTCTTATAGGCCGTGATGGAGGTCGACGGCGCGCCCTTGGTGTAGTACTGTCTGGCGGGTCCGGCGGG
AGAATCGCTCTCTTTGGGGGAGGTGGTGATGCTTCTGCTTGTCTCGGTGGTGAACACCTTGTTGGTGAAG
GACACGGTCA
